>Addgene plasmid #111476 | B4-2 | addgene full sequence | sequence record 213285 | Addgene NGS Result
GATCTTGATCCCCTGCGCCATCAGATCCTTGGCGGCAAGAAAGCCATCCAGTTTACTTTGCAGGGCTTCC
CAACCTTACCAGAGGGCGCCCCAGCTGGCAATTCCGACGTCTAAGAAACCATTATTATCATGACATTAAC
CTATAAAAATAGGCGTATCACGAGGCCCTTTCGTCTTCACCTCGATGATCCCGCGAAATTAATACGACTC
ACTATAGGGGAATTGAGAGCGGATAACAATTCCCCTCTAGAAATAATTTTGTTTAACTTTAAGAAGGAGA
TATACCATGCATCGTACAGAATATTGTGGACAGCTCCGTTTGTCCCACGTGGGGCAGCAGGTGACTCTGT
GTGGTTGGGTCAACCGTCGTCGTGATCTTGGTAGCCTGATCTTCATCGATATGCGCGACCGCGAAGGTAT
CGTGCAGGTATTTTTCGATCCGGATCGTGCGGACGCGTTAAAGCTGGCCTCTGAACTGCGTAATGAGTTC
TGCATTCAGGTCACGGGCACCGTACGTGCGCGTGACGAAAAAAATATTAACCGCGATATGGCGACCGGCG
AAATCGAAGTGCTGGCGTCCTCGCTGACTATCATCAACCGCGCAGATGTTCTGCCGCTTGACTCTAACCA
CGTCAACACCGAAGAAGCGCGTCTGAAATACCGCTACCTCGACCTGCGTCGTCCGGAAATGGCTCAGCGC
CTGAAAACCCGCGCTAAAATCACCAGCCTGGTGCGCCGTTTTATGGATGACCACGGCTTCCTCGACATCG
AAACTCCGATGCTGACCAAAGCCACGCCGGAAGGCGCGCGTGACTACCTGGTGCCTTCTCGTGTGCACAA
AGGTAAATTCTACGCACTGCCGCAATCCCCGCAGTTGTTCAAACAGCTGCTGATGATGTCCGGTTTTGAC
CGTTACTATCAGATCGTTAAATGCTTCCGTGACGAAGACCTGCGTGCTGACCGTCAGCCTGAATTTACTC
AGATCGATGTGGAAACTTCTTTCATGACCGCGCCGCAAGTGCGTGAAGTGATGGAAGCGCTGGTGCGTCA
TCTGTGGCTGGAAGTGAAGGGTGTGGATCTGGGCGATTTCCCGGTAATGACCTTTGCGGAAGCAGAACGC
CGTTATGGTTCTGATAAACCGGATCTGCGTAACCCGATGGAACTGACTGACGTTGCTGATCTGCTGAAAT
CTGTTGAGTTTGCTGTATTTGCAGGTCCGGCGAACGATCCGAAAGGTCGCGTAGCGGCTCTGCGCGTTCC
GGGCGGCGCATCGCTGACCCGTAAGCAGATCGACGAATACGGTAACTTCGTTAAAATCTACGGCGCGAAA
GGTCTGGCTTACATCAAAGTTAACGAACGCGCGAAAGGTCTGGAAGGTATCAACAGCCCGGTAGCGAAGT
TCCTTAATGCAGAAATCATCGAAGACATCCTGGATCGTACTGCCGCGCAAGATGGCGATATGATTTTCTT
CGGTGCCGACAACAAGAAAATTGTTGCCGACGCGATGGGTGCACTGCGCCTGAAAGTGGGTAAAGACCTT
GGTCTGACCGACGAAAGCAAATGGGCACCGCTGTGGGTTATCGACTTCCCGATGTTTGAAGACGACGGTG
AAGGCGGCCTGACGGCAATGCACCATCCGTTCACCTCACCGAAAGATATGACGGCTGCAGAACTGAAAGC
TGCACCGGAAAATGCGGTGGCGAACGCTTACGATATGGTCATCAATGGTTACGAAGTGGGCGGTGGTTCA
GTACGTATCCATAATGGTGATATGCAGCAGACGGTGTTTGGTATTCTGGGTATCAACGAAGAGGAACAGC
GCGAGAAATTCGGCTTCCTGCTCGACGCTCTGAAATACGGTACTCCGCCGCACGCAGGTCTGGCATTCGG
TCTTGACCGTCTGACCATGCTGCTGACCGGCACCGACAATATCCGTGACGTTATCGCCTTCCCGAAAACC
ACGGCGGCAGCGTGTCTGATGACTGAAGCACCGAGCTTTGCTAACCCGACTGCACTGGCTGAGCTGAGCA
TTCAGGTTGTGAAGAAGGCTGAGAATAACCATCATCATCACCATCATTAAAGCGTTGTGCCTGTAGCCGA
CGTACTCCGCGTAACGCCAGCTTCTATTAAAGCAGCGGCCATATGCTCGAGGATCCGGCTGCTAACAAAG
CCCGAAAGGAAGCTGAGTTGGCTGCTGCCACCGCTGAGCAATAACTAGCATAACCCCTTGGGGCCTCTAA
ACGGGTCTTGAGGGGTTTTTTGCTGAAAGGAGGAACTATATCCGGATATCCCGCAAGAGGCCCGGCAGTA
CCGGCATAACCAAGCCTATGCCTACAGCATCCAGGGCCTAGGGTACGGGTTTTGCTGCCCGCAAACGGGC
TGTTCTGGTGTTGCTAGTTTGTTATCAGAATCGCAGATCCGGCTTCAGCCGGTTTGCCGGCTGAAAGCGC
TATTTCTTCCAGAATTGCCATGATTTTTTCCCCACGGGAGGCGTCACTGGCTCCCGTGTTGTCGGCAGCT
TTGATTCGATAAGCAGCATCGCCTGTTTCAGGCTGTCTATGTGTGACTGTTGAGCTGTAACAAGTTGTCT
CAGGTGTTCAATTTCATGTTCTAGTTGCTTTGTTTTACTGGTTTCACCTGTTCTATTAGGTGTTACATGC
TGTTCATCTGTTACATTGTCGATCTGTTCATGGTGAACAGCTTTGAATGCACCAAAAACTCGTAAAAGCT
CTGATGTATCTATCTTTTTTACACCGTTTTCATCTGTGCATATGGACAGTTTTCCCTTTGATATGTAACG
GTGAACAGTTGTTCTACTTTTGTTTGTTAGTCTTGATGCTTCACTGATAGATACAAGAGCCATAAGAACC
TCAGATCCTTCCGTATTTAGCCAGTATGTTCTCTAGTGTGGTTCGTTGTTTTTGCGTGAGCCATGAGAAC
GAACCATTGAGATCATACTTACTTTGCATGTCACTCAAAAATTTTGCCTCAAAACTGGTGAGCTGAATTT
TTGCAGTTAAAGCATCGTGTAGTGTTTTTCTTAGTCCGTTATGTAGGTAGGAATCTGATGTAATGGTTGT
TGGTATTTTGTCACCATTCATTTTTATCTGGTTGTTCTCAAGTTCGGTTACGAGATCCATTTGTCTATCT
AGTTCAACTTGGAAAATCAACGTATCAGTCGGGCGGCCTCGCTTATCAACCACCAATTTCATATTGCTGT
AAGTGTTTAAATCTTTACTTATTGGTTTCAAAACCCATTGGTTAAGCCTTTTAAACTCATGGTAGTTATT
TTCAAGCATTAACATGAACTTAAATTCATCAAGGCTAATCTCTATATTTGCCTTGTGAGTTTTCTTTTGT
GTTAGTTCTTTTAATAACCACTCATAAATCCTCATAGAGTATTTGTTTTCAAAAGACTTAACATGTTCCA
GATTATATTTTATGAATTTTTTTAACTGGAAAAGATAAGGCAATATCTCTTCACTAAAAACTAATTCTAA
TTTTTCGCTTGAGAACTTGGCATAGTTTGTCCACTGGAAAATCTCAAAGCCTTTAACCAAAGGATTCCTG
ATTTCCACAGTTCTCGTCATCAGCTCTCTGGTTGCTTTAGCTAATACACCATAAGCATTTTCCCTACTGA
TGTTCATCATCTGAGCGTATTGGTTATAAGTGAACGATACCGTCCGTTCTTTCCTTGTAGGGTTTTCAAT
CGTGGGGTTGAGTAGTGCCACACAGCATAAAATTAGCTTGGTTTCATGCTCCGTTAAGTCATAGCGACTA
ATCGCTAGTTCATTTGCTTTGAAAACAACTAATTCAGACATACATCTCAATTGGTCTAGGTGATTTTAAT
CACTATACCAATTGAGATGGGCTAGTCAATGATAATTACTAGTCCTTTTCCTTTGAGTTGTGGGTATCTG
TAAATTCTGCTAGACCTTTGCTGGAAAACTTGTAAATTCTGCTAGACCCTCTGTAAATTCCGCTAGACCT
TTGTGTGTTTTTTTTGTTTATATTCAAGTGGTTATAATTTATAGAATAAAGAAAGAATAAAAAAAGATAA
AAAGAATAGATCCCAGCCCTGTGTATAACTCACTACTTTAGTCAGTTCCGCAGTATTACAAAAGGATGTC
GCAAACGCTGTTTGCTCCTCTACAAAACAGACCTTAAAACCCTAAAGGCTTAAGTAGCACCCTCGCAAGC
TCGGGCAAATCGCTGAATATTCCTTTTGTCTCCGACCATCAGGCACCTGAGTCGCTGTCTTTTTCGTGAC
ATTCAGTTCGCTGCGCTCACGGCTCTGGCAGTGAATGGGGGTAAATGGCACTACAGGCGCCTTTTATGGA
TTCATGCAAGGAAACTACCCATAATACAAGAAAAGCCCGTCACGGGCTTCTCAGGGCGTTTTATGGCGGG
TCTGCTATGTGGTGCTATCTGACTTTTTGCTGTTCAGCAGTTCCTGCCCTCTGATTTTCCAGTCTGACCA
CTTCGGATTATCCCGTGACAGGTCATTCAGACTGGCTAATGCACCCAGTAAGGCAGCGGTATCATCAACA
GGCTTACCCGTCTTACTGTCCCTAGTGCTTGGATTCTCACCAATAAAAAACGCCCGGCGGCAACCGAGCG
TTCTGAACAAATCCAGATGGAGTTCTGAGGTCATTACTGGATCTATCAACAGGAGTCCAAGCGAGCTCTC
GAACCCCAGAGTCCCGCTCAGAAGAACTCGTCAAGAAGGCGATAGAAGGCGATGCGCTGCGAATCGGGAG
CGGCGATACCGTAAAGCACGAGGAAGCGGTCAGCCCATTCGCCGCCAAGCTCTTCAGCAATATCACGGGT
AGCCAACGCTATGTCCTGATAGCGGTCCGCCACACCCAGCCGGCCACAGTCGATGAATCCAGAAAAGCGG
CCATTTTCCACCATGATATTCGGCAAGCAGGCATCGCCATGGGTCACGACGAGATCCTCGCCGTCGGGCA
TGCGCGCCTTGAGCCTGGCGAACAGTTCGGCTGGCGCGAGCCCCTGATGCTCTTCGTCCAGATCATCCTG
ATCGACAAGACCGGCTTCCATCCGAGTACGTGCTCGCTCGATGCGATGTTTCGCTTGGTGGTCGAATGGG
CAGGTAGCCGGATCAAGCGTATGCAGCCGCCGCATTGCATCAGCCATGATGGATACTTTCTCGGCAGGAG
CAAGGTGAGATGACAGGAGATCCTGCCCCGGCACTTCGCCCAATAGCAGCCAGTCCCTTCCCGCTTCAGT
GACAACGTCGAGCACAGCTGCGCAAGGAACGCCCGTCGTGGCCAGCCACGATAGCCGCGCTGCCTCGTCC
TGCAGTTCATTCAGGGCACCGGACAGGTCGGTCTTGACAAAAAGAACCGGGCGCCCCTGCGCTGACAGCC
GGAACACGGCGGCATCAGAGCAGCCGATTGTCTGTTGTGCCCAGTCATAGCCGAATAGCCTCTCCACCCA
AGCGGCCGGAGAACCTGCGTGCAATCCATCTTGTTCAATCATGCGAAACGATCCTCATCCTGTCTCTTGA
TCA
Features (pLannotate 1.2.2; 12 found; start..end, strand, type, name):
      1..120     -  CDS            tnpA (fragment): TN5P_ECOLX - Also known as tnp. Experimental evidence at protein level: Swiss-Prot protein existence level 1. Mediates transposition of transposon Tn5 by a 'cut and paste' mechanism. First, the monomeric transposase binds the 19 bp inverted DNA repeats flanking the transposon. Then, dimerization of the DNA- bound transposase creates a synaptic DNA complex. After nicking of the first DNA strand, excision of the transposon proceeds through a series of intermediates. The transposase then mediates the insertion of the transposon at a new site by strand transfer. The activity of the wild- type tran
    200..218     +  promoter       T7 promoter: promoter for bacteriophage T7 RNA polymerase
    219..243     +  protein_bind   lac operator: The lac repressor binds to the lac operator to inhibit transcription in E. coli. This inhibition can be relieved by adding lactose or isopropyl-β-D-thiogalactopyranoside (IPTG). lac repressor encoded by lacI
    258..280     +  RBS            RBS: efficient ribosome binding site from bacteriophage T7 gene 10 (Olins and Rangwala, 1989)
    293..2056    +  CDS            aspS: SYD_ECOLI - Also known as tls. Experimental evidence at protein level: Swiss-Prot protein existence level 1. Catalyzes the attachment of L-aspartate to tRNA(Asp) in a two-step reaction: L-aspartate is first activated by ATP to form Asp- AMP and then transferred to the acceptor end of tRNA(Asp). Also mischarges tRNA(Asp) with D-aspartate, although it is a poor substrate (PubMed:10918062). From Escherichia coli (strain K12).
   2158..2207    +  CDS            SET1 (fragment): solubility-enhancement tag derived from T7 phage gene 10B
   2215..2262    +  terminator     T7 terminator: transcription terminator for bacteriophage T7 RNA polymerase
   2285..2346    -  CDS            TcR (fragment): tetracycline efflux protein; tet; confers resistance to tetracycline
   2871..3821    -  CDS            Rep101: RepA protein needed for replication with the pSC101 origin; rep101
   3869..4091    -  rep_origin     pSC101 ori: low-copy replication origin that requires the Rep101 protein
   4583..4677    -  terminator     lambda t0 terminator: transcription terminator from phage lambda
   4711..5502    -  CDS            neo: KKA2_KLEPN - Also known as kan, nptII. Experimental evidence at protein level: Swiss-Prot protein existence level 1. Resistance to kanamycin, neomycin, paromomycin, ribostamycin, butirosin and gentamicin B. From Klebsiella pneumoniae.
