[The description below was written by a language model from this plasmid's Addgene catalogue record and pLannotate feature annotations shown in this document.]
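Description:
B4-2 is a low-copy bacterial expression plasmid built on a pSC101 backbone that encodes the Escherichia coli aspartyl-tRNA synthetase (aspS). The 5,533 nt sequenced record shows the pSC101 origin together with the Rep101 (RepA) protein it needs for replication, which accounts for the low copy number. Selection is by kanamycin through the neo/nptII aminoglycoside phosphotransferase gene, which is followed by a lambda t0 terminator. Short annotated fragments of a Tn5 transposase, a tetracycline resistance gene and a T7 gene 10B-derived solubility tag appear to be remnants of the source vectors rather than functional elements.

The expression cassette is a pET-style arrangement. A T7 promoter is followed directly by a lac operator, then the efficient ribosome binding site from phage T7 gene 10, the aspS coding sequence, and a T7 terminator. Transcription therefore requires a host that supplies T7 RNA polymerase and is repressed by lac repressor until relieved with IPTG or lactose. No lacI gene is annotated on the plasmid, so the repressor would presumably have to come from the host. The catalogue entry lists a C-terminal 6xHis tag supplied by the backbone, which would permit metal-affinity purification, although the feature table does not annotate it separately. The enzyme attaches L-aspartate to tRNA(Asp) in a two-step, ATP-dependent reaction. According to the associated publication title, the plasmid comes from work using synthetic microbial consortia to rapidly assemble pure translation machinery. This suggests it is used to produce tagged AspRS as one component of a reconstituted translation system.
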