Addgene plasmid #111476: B4-2
Purpose: Asp-tRNA synthetase
Depositing lab: Cheemeng Tan. Depositing organization: University of California, Davis. Publication: Synthetic microbial consortia enable rapid assembly of pure translation machinery. Villarreal F, Contreras-Llano LE, Chavez M, Ding Y, Fan J, Pan T, Tan C. Nat Chem Biol. 2018 Jan;14(1):29-35. doi: 10.1038/nchembio.2514. Epub 2017 Nov 13. PubMed 29131146.
Backbone
  Vector backbone: pSC101
  Vector type: Bacterial Expression
Growth in bacteria
  Bacterial resistance: Kanamycin, 50 μg/mL
  Growth temperature: 37°C
  Growth strain: DH5alpha
  Copy number: Low Copy
Gene/Insert
  Gene/Insert name: Asp-tRNA synthetase
  Tag / fusion protein: 6xHis (C terminal on backbone)
  Cloning method: Gibson Cloning
Terms and licenses: Academic/Nonprofit Terms; Industry Terms: Not Available to Industry
Depositor comments: Gene comes from E.coli.
How to cite: B4-2 was a gift from Cheemeng Tan (Addgene plasmid # 111476 ; http://n2t.net/addgene:111476 ; RRID:Addgene_111476)
